>Addgene plasmid #46611 | AB.pCCL.sin.cPPT.U6.miR-330-Decoy.hPGK.GFP.WPRE | depositor partial sequence | sequence record 65925 | miR-330 Decoy
CATCAACGCCTAAGACACTCGCCCAGAGACAAGTATTCTGGTCACAGAATACAACGCCTAAGACACTCGC
CCAGAGACAAG
