>Addgene plasmid #46611 | AB.pCCL.sin.cPPT.U6.miR-330-Decoy.hPGK.GFP.WPRE | depositor partial sequence | sequence record 65926 | empty backbone
AATGCTTCAATAATATTGAAAAAGGAAGAGTATGAGTATTCAACATTTCCGTGTCGCCCTTATTCCCTTT
TTTGCGGCATTTTGCCTTCCTGTTTTTGCTCACCCAGAAACGCTGGTGAAAGTAAAAGATGCTGAAGATC
AGTTGGGTGCACGAGTGGGTTACATCGAACTGGATCTCAACAGCGGTAAGATCCTTGAGAGTTTTCGCCC
CGAAGAACGTTTTCCAATGATGAGCACTTTTAAAGTTCTGCTATGTGGCGCGGTATTATCCCGTATTGAC
GCCGGGCAAGAGCAACTCGGTCGCCGCATACACTATTCTCAGAATGACTTGGTTGAGTACTCACCAGTCA
CAGAAAAGCATCTTACGGATGGCATGACAGTAAGAGAATTATGCAGTGCTGCCATAACCATGAGTGATAA
CACTGCGGCCAACTTACTTCTGACAACGATCGGAGGACCGAAGGAGCTAACCGCTTTTTTGCACAACATG
GGGGATCATGTAACTCGCCTTGATCGTTGGGAACCGGAGCTGAATGAAGCCATACCAAACGACGAGCGTG
ACACCACGATGCCTGTAGCAATGGCAACAACGTTGCGCAAACTATTAACTGGCGAACTACTTACTCTAGC
TTCCCGGCAACAATTAATAGACTGGATGGAGGCGGATAAAGTTGCAGGACCACTTCTGCGCTCGGCCCTT
CCGGCTGGCTGGTTTATTGCTGATAAATCTGGAGCCGGTGAGCGTGGGTCTCGCGGTATCATTGCAGCAC
TGGGGCCAGATGGTAAGCCCTCCCGTATCGTAGTTATCTACACGACGGGGAGTCAGGCAACTATGGATGA
ACGAAATAGACAGATCGCTGAGATAGGTGCCTCACTGATTAAGCATTGGTAACTGTCAGACCAAGTTTAC
TCATATATACTTTAGATTGATTTAAAACTTCATTTTTAATTTAAAAGGATCTAGGTGAAGATCCTTTTTG
ATAATCTCATGACCAAAATCCCTTAACGTGAGTTTTCGTTCCACTGAGCGTCAGACCCCGTAGAAAAGAT
CAAAGGATCTTCTTGAGATCCTTTTTTTCTGCGCGTAATCTGCTGCTTGCAAACAAAAAAACCACCGCTA
CCAGCGGTGGTTTGTTTGCCGGATCAAGAGCTACCAACTCTTTTTCCGAAGGTAACTGGCTTCAGCAGAG
CGCAGATACCAAATACTGTCCTTCTAGTGTAGCCGTAGTTAGGCCACCACTTCAAGAACTCTGTAGCACC
GCCTACATACCTCGCTCTGCTAATCCTGTTACCAGTGGCTGCTGCCAGTGGCGATAAGTCGTGTCTTACC
GGGTTGGACTCAAGACGATAGTTACCGGATAAGGCGCAGCGGTCGGGCTGAACGGGGGGTTCGTGCACAC
AGCCCAGCTTGGAGCGAACGACCTACACCGAACTGAGATACCTACAGCGTGAGCTATGAGAAAGCGCCAC
GCTTCCCGAAGGGAGAAAGGCGGACAGGTATCCGGTAAGCGGCAGGGTCGGAACAGGAGAGCGCACGAGG
GAGCTTCCAGGGGGAAACGCCTGGTATCTTTATAGTCCTGTCGGGTTTCGCCACCTCTGACTTGAGCGTC
GATTTTTGTGATGCTCGTCAGGGGGGCGGAGCCTATGGAAAAACGCCAGCAACGCGGCCTTTTTACGGTT
CCTGGCCTTTTGCTGGCCTTTTGCTCACATGTTCTTTCCTGCGTTATCCCCTGATTCTGTGGATAACCGT
ATTACCGCCTTTGAGTGAGCTGATACCGCTCGCCGCAGCCGAACGACCGAGCGCAGCGAGTCAGTGAGCG
AGGAAGCGGAAGAGCGCCCAATACGCAAACCGCCTCTCCCCGCGCGTTGGCCGATTCATTAATGCAGCTG
GCACGACAGGTTTCCCGACTGGAAAGCGGGCAGTGAGCGCAACGCAATTAATGTGAGTTAGCTCACTCAT
TAGGCACCCCAGGCTTTACACTTTATGCTTCCGGCTCGTATGTTGTGTGGAATTGTGAGCGGATAACAAT
TTCACACAGGAAACAGCTATGACCATGATTACGCCAAGCGCGCAATTAACCCTCACTAAAGGGAACAAAA
GCTGGAGCTGCAAGCTTGGCCATTGCATACGTTGTATCCATATCATAATATGTACATTTATATTGGCTCA
TGTCCAACATTACCGCCATGTTGACATTGATTATTGACTAGTTATTAATAGTAATCAATTACGGGGTCAT
TAGTTCATAGCCCATATATGGAGTTCCGCGTTACATAACTTACGGTAAATGGCCCGCCTGGCTGACCGCC
CAACGACCCCCGCCCATTGACGTCAATAATGACGTATGTTCCCATAGTAACGCCAATAGGGACTTTCCAT
TGACGTCAATGGGTGGAGTATTTACGGTAAACTGCCCACTTGGCAGTACATCAAGTGTATCATATGCCAA
GTACGCCCCCTATTGACGTCAATGACGGTAAATGGCCCGCCTGGCATTATGCCCAGTACATGACCTTATG
GGACTTTCCTACTTGGCAGTACATCTACGTATTAGTCATCGCTATTACCATGGTGATGCGGTTTTGGCAG
TACATCAATGGGCGTGGATAGCGGTTTGACTCACGGGGATTTCCAAGTCTCCACCCCATTGACGTCAATG
GGAGTTTGTTTTGGCACCAAAATCAACGGGACTTTCCAAAATGTCGTAACAACTCCGCCCCATTGACGCA
AATGGGCGGTAGGCGTGTACGGTGGGAGGTCTATATAAGCAGAGCTCGTTTAGTGAACCGGGGTCTCTCT
GGTTAGACCAGATCTGAGCCTGGGAGCTCTCTGGCTAACTAGGGAACCCACTGCTTAAGCCTCAATAAAG
CTTGCCTTGAGTGCTTCAAGTAGTGTGTGCCCGTCTGTTGTGTGACTCTGGTAACTAGAGATCCCTCAGA
CCCTTTTAGTCAGTGTGGAAAATCTCTAGCAGTGGCGCCCGAACAGGGACCTGAAAGCGAAAGGGAAACC
AGAGCTCTCTCGACGCAGGACTCGGCTTGCTGAAGCGCGCACGGCAAGAGGCGAGGGGCGGCGACTGGTG
AGTACGCCAAAAATTTTGACTAGCGGAGGCTAGAAGGAGAGAGATGGGTGCGAGAGCGTCAGTATTAAGC
GGGGGAGAATTAGATCGCGATGGGAAAAAATTCGGTTAAGGCCAGGGGGAAAGAAAAAATATAAATTAAA
ACATATAGTATGGGCAAGCAGGGAGCTAGAACGATTCGCAGTTAATCCTGGCCTGTTAGAAACATCAGAA
GGCTGTAGACAAATACTGGGACAGCTACAACCATCCCTTCAGACAGGATCAGAAGAACTTAGATCATTAT
ATAATACAGTAGCAACCCTCTATTGTGTGCATCAAAGGATAGAGATAAAAGACACCAAGGAAGCTTTAGA
CAAGATAGAGGAAGAGCAAAACAAAAGTAAGACCACCGCACAGCAAGCGGCCGCTGATCTTCAGACCTGG
AGGAGGAGATATGAGGGACAATTGGAGAAGTGAATTATATAAATATAAAGTAGTAAAAATTGAACCATTA
GGAGTAGCACCCACCAAGGCAAAGAGAAGAGTGGTGCAGAGAGAAAAAAGAGCAGTGGGAATAGGAGCTT
TGTTCCTTGGGTTCTTGGGAGCAGCAGGAAGCACTATGGGCGCAGCCTCAATGACGCTGACGGTACAGGC
CAGACAATTATTGTCTGGTATAGTGCAGCAGCAGAACAATTTGCTGAGGGCTATTGAGGCGCAACAGCAT
CTGTTGCAACTCACAGTCTGGGGCATCAAGCAGCTCCAGGCAAGAATCCTGGCTGTGGAAAGATACCTAA
AGGATCAACAGCTCCTGGGGATTTGGGGTTGCTCTGGAAAACTCATTTGCACCACTGCTGTGCCTTGGAA
TGCTAGTTGGAGTAATAAATCTCTGGAACAGATTTGGAATCACACGACCTGGATGGAGTGGGACAGAGAA
ATTAACAATTACACAAGCTTAATACACTCCTTAATTGAAGAATCGCAAAACCAGCAAGAAAAGAATGAAC
AAGAATTATTGGAATTAGATAAATGGGCAAGTTTGTGGAATTGGTTTAACATAACAAATTGGCTGTGGTA
TATAAAATTATTCATAATGATAGTAGGAGGCTTGGTAGGTTTAAGAATAGTTTTTGCTGTACTTTCTATA
GTGAATAGAGTTAGGCAGGGATATTCACCATTATCGTTTCAGACCCACCTCCCAACCCCGAGGGGACCCG
ACAGGCCCGAAGGAATAGAAGAAGAAGGTGGAGAGAGAGACAGAGACAGATCCATTCGATTAGTGAACGG
ATCTCGACGGTATCGGTTAACTTTTAAAAGAAAAGGGGGGATTGGGGGGTACAGTGCAGGGGAAAGAATA
GTAGACATAATAGCAACAGACATACAAACTAAAGAATTACAAAAACAAATTACAAAAATTCAAAATTTTA
TCGATCACGAGACTAGCCTCGAGAAGCTTGATATCGAATTCAAAAAAGACGGCGCTAGGATCATCGAGAC
GGTACCGTCTCCGATGATCCTAGCGCCGTCAAACAAGGCTTTTCTCCAAGGGATATTTATAGTCTCAAAA
CACACAATTACTTTACAGTTAGGGTGAGTTTCCTTTTGTGCTGTTTTTTAAAATAATAATTTAGTATTTG
TATCTCTTATAGAAATCCAAGCCTATCATGTAAAATGTAGCTAGTATTAAAAAGAACAGATTATCTGTCT
TTTATCGCACATTAAGCCTCTATAGTTACTAGGAAATATTATATGCAAATTAACCGGGGCAGGGGAGTAG
CCGAGCTTCTCCCACAAGTCTGTGCGAGGGGGCCGGCGCGGGCCTAGAGATGGCGGCGTCGGATGGATCC
ACTAGTTCTAGAGCGGCCATCGAATTCCCACGGGGTTGGGGTTGCGCCTTTTCCAAGGCAGCCCTGGGTT
TGCGCAGGGACGCGGCTGCTCTGGGCGTGGTTCCGGGAAACGCAGCGGCGCCGACCCTGGGTCTCGCACA
TTCTTCACGTCCGTTCGCAGCGTCACCCGGATCTTCGCCGCTACCCTTGTGGGCCCCCCGGCGACGCTTC
CTGCTCCGCCCCTAAGTCGGGAAGGTTCCTTGCGGTTCGCGGCGTGCCGGACGTGACAAACGGAAGCCGC
ACGACTCACTAGTACCCTCGCAGACGGACAGCGCCAGGGAGCAATGGCAGCGCGCCGACCGCGATGGGCT
GTGGCCAATAGCGGCTGCTCAGCGGGGCGCGCCGAGAGCAGCGGCCGGGAAGGGGCGGTGCGGGAGGCGG
GGTGTGGGGCGGTAGTGTGGGCCCTGTTCCTGCCCGCGCGGTGTTCCGCATTCTGCAAGCCTCCGGAGCG
CACGTCGGCAGTCGGCTCCCTCGTTGACCGAATCACCGACCTCTCTCCCCAGGGGGATCCACCGGTCGCC
ACCATGGTGAGCAAGGGCGAGGAGCTGTTCACCGGGGTGGTGCCCATCCTGGTCGAGCTGGACGGCGACG
TAAACGGCCACAAGTTCAGCGTGTCCGGCGAGGGCGAGGGCGATGCCACCTACGGCAAGCTGACCCTGAA
GTTCATCTGCACCACCGGCAAGCTGCCCGTGCCCTGGCCCACCCTCGTGACCACCCTGACCTACGGCGTG
CAGTGCTTCAGCCGCTACCCCGACCACATGAAGCAGCACGACTTCTTCAAGTCCGCCATGCCCGAAGGCT
ACGTCCAGGAGCGCACCATCTTCTTCAAGGACGACGGCAACTACAAGACCCGCGCCGAGGTGAAGTTCGA
GGGCGACACCCTGGTGAACCGCATCGAGCTGAAGGGCATCGACTTCAAGGAGGACGGCAACATCCTGGGG
CACAAGCTGGAGTACAACTACAACAGCCACAACGTCTATATCATGGCCGACAAGCAGAAGAACGGCATCA
AGGTGAACTTCAAGATCCGCCACAACATCGAGGACGGCAGCGTGCAGCTCGCCGACCACTACCAGCAGAA
CACCCCCATCGGCGACGGCCCCGTGCTGCTGCCCGACAACCACTACCTGAGCACCCAGTCCGCCCTGAGC
AAAGACCCCAACGAGAAGCGCGATCACATGGTCCTGCTGGAGTTCGTGACCGCCGCCGGGATCACTCTCG
GCATGGACGAGCTGTACAAGTAAAGCGGCCGCGTCGACAATCAACCTCTGGATTACAAAATTTGTGAAAG
ATTGACTGGTATTCTTAACTATGTTGCTCCTTTTACGCTATGTGGATACGCTGCTTTAATGCCTTTGTAT
CATGCTATTGCTTCCCGTATGGCTTTCATTTTCTCCTCCTTGTATAAATCCTGGTTGCTGTCTCTTTATG
AGGAGTTGTGGCCCGTTGTCAGGCAACGTGGCGTGGTGTGCACTGTGTTTGCTGACGCAACCCCCACTGG
TTGGGGCATTGCCACCACCTGTCAGCTCCTTTCCGGGACTTTCGCTTTCCCCCTCCCTATTGCCACGGCG
GAACTCATCGCCGCCTGCCTTGCCCGCTGCTGGACAGGGGCTCGGCTGTTGGGCACTGACAATTCCGTGG
TGTTGTCGGGGAAGCTGACGTCCTTTCCATGGCTGCTCGCCTGTGTTGCCACCTGGATTCTGCGCGGGAC
GTCCTTCTGCTACGTCCCTTCGGCCCTCAATCCAGCGGACCTTCCTTCCCGCGGCCTGCTGCCGGCTCTG
CGGCCTCTTCCGCGTCTTCGCCTTCGCCCTCAGACGAGTCGGATCTCCCTTTGGGCCGCCTCCCCGCCTG
GAATTCGAGCTCGGTACCTTTAAGACCAATGACTTACAAGGCAGCTGTAGATCTTAGCCACTTTTTAAAA
GAAAAGGGGGGACTGGAAGGGCTAATTCACTCCCAACGAAGACAAGATCTGCTTTTTGCTTGTACTGGGT
CTCTCTGGTTAGACCAGATCTGAGCCTGGGAGCTCTCTGGCTAACTAGGGAACCCACTGCTTAAGCCTCA
ATAAAGCTTGCCTTGAGTGCTTCAAGTAGTGTGTGCCCGTCTGTTGTGTGACTCTGGTAACTAGAGATCC
CTCAGACCCTTTTAGTCAGTGTGGAAAATCTCTAGCAGTAGTAGTTCATGTCATCTTATTATTCAGTATT
TATAACTTGCAAAGAAATGAATATCAGAGAGTGAGAGGAACTTGTTTATTGCAGCTTATAATGGTTACAA
ATAAAGCAATAGCATCACAAATTTCACAAATAAAGCATTTTTTTCACTGCATTCTAGTTGTGGTTTGTCC
AAACTCATCAATGTATCTTATCATGTCTGGCTCTAGCTATCCCGCCCCTAACTCCGCCCAGTTCCGCCCA
TTCTCCGCCCCATGGCTGACTAATTTTTTTTATTTATGCAGAGGCCGAGGCCGCCTCGGCCTCTGAGCTA
TTCCAGAAGTAGTGAGGAGGCTTTTTTGGAGGCCTAGGCTTTTGCGTCGAGACGTACCCAATTCGCCCTA
TAGTGAGTCGTATTACGCGCGCTCACTGGCCGTCGTTTTACAACGTCGTGACTGGGAAAACCCTGGCGTT
ACCCAACTTAATCGCCTTGCAGCACATCCCCCTTTCGCCAGCTGGCGTAATAGCGAAGAGGCCCGCACCG
ATCGCCCTTCCCAACAGTTGCGCAGCCTGAATGGCGAATGGCGCG
[124 nt withheld, positions 7676-7799]
C
[91 nt withheld, positions 7801-7891]
A
[49 nt withheld, positions 7893-7941]
CCTTTGACGTTGGAGTCCACGTTCTTT
[37 nt withheld, positions 7969-8005]
ACCCTATCTCGGTCTATTCTTTTGATTTATAAGGGATTTTGCCGATTTCGGCCTATTGGTTAAAAAATGA
GCTGATTTAACAAAAATTTAACGCGAATTTTAACAAAATATTAACGTTTACAATTTCC
