>Addgene plasmid #46611 | AB.pCCL.sin.cPPT.U6.miR-330-Decoy.hPGK.GFP.WPRE | addgene partial sequence | sequence record 67064 | pBluescript-SK 5'-tctagaactagtggatc-3'
CCGCGCCGGCCCCCTCGCACAGACTTGTGGGAGAAGCTCGGCTACTCCCCTGCCCCGGTTAATTTGCATA
TAATATTTCCTAGTAACTATAGAGGCTTAATGTGCGATAAAAGACAGATAATCTGTTCTTTTTAATACTA
GCTACATTTTACATGATAGGCTTGGATTTCTATAAGAGATACAAATACTAAATTATTATTTTAAAAAACA
GCACAAAAGGAAACTCACCCTAACTGTAAAGTAATTGTGTGTTTTGAGACTATAAATATCCCTTGGAGAA
AAGCCTTGTTTGACGGCGCTAGGATCATCAACGCCTAAGACACTCGCCCAGAGACAAGTATTCTGGTCAC
AGAATACAACGCCTAAGACACTCGCCCAGAGACAAGATGATCCTAGCGCCGTCTTTTTTGAATTCGATAT
CAAGCTTCTCGAGGCTAGTCTCGTGATCGATAAAATTTTGAATTTTTGTAATTTGTTTTTGTAATTCTTT
AGTTTGTATGTCTGTTGCTATTATGTCTACTATTCTTTCCCCTGCACTGTACCCCCCAATCCCCCCTTTT
CTTTT
