[The description below was written by a language model from this plasmid's Addgene catalogue record.]
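Description:
AB.pCCL.sin.cPPT.U6.miR-330-Decoy.hPGK.GFP.WPRE is a lentiviral transfer plasmid built on the pCCL self-inactivating (sin) backbone, designed to deliver a microRNA decoy against miR-330 into mammalian cells. It is maintained in bacteria as a high-copy plasmid under ampicillin selection, and the recorded host is a recombination-deficient strain of the kind commonly used to keep lentiviral repeat sequences stable. The empty backbone is listed at about 8.2 kb. No feature table accompanies the record, so details such as the bacterial origin and the exact LTR layout are not stated beyond what the name implies.

The payload consists of two independent expression units. A human U6 promoter, an RNA polymerase III promoter suited to short non-coding transcripts, drives an 81 bp decoy insert cloned through BsmBI sites that were destroyed in the process. The decoy is annotated against human and mouse miR-330; such transcripts carry target sites that sequester the mature microRNA and so reduce its activity on endogenous targets. Downstream, the human PGK promoter drives eGFP, which is the only marker listed for transduced cells and allows them to be identified or sorted by fluorescence rather than drug selection. The central polypurine tract (cPPT) aids nuclear import of the viral genome and improves transduction, while the WPRE enhances expression of the GFP transcript. The sin design disables LTR promoter activity after integration.

The construct belongs to a collection of microRNA sensor and decoy vectors developed for high-throughput assessment of microRNA activity and function. It is suited to stable loss-of-function studies of miR-330.
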