Addgene plasmid #46611: AB.pCCL.sin.cPPT.U6.miR-330-Decoy.hPGK.GFP.WPRE
Depositing lab: Brian Brown. Depositing organization: Icahn School of Medicine at Mount Sinai. Publication: High-throughput assessment of microRNA activity and function using microRNA sensor and decoy libraries. Mullokandov G, Baccarini A, Ruzo A, Jayaprakash AD, Tung N, Israelow B, Evans MJ, Sachidanandam R, Brown BD. Nat Methods. 2012 Jul 1;9(8):840-6. doi: 10.1038/nmeth.2078. PubMed 22751203.
Backbone
  Vector backbone: AB.pCCLsin.PPT.U6.hPGK.GFP.wpre
  Backbone size w/o insert (bp): 8233
  Vector type: Lentiviral
  Selectable markers: eGFP
Growth in bacteria
  Bacterial resistance: Ampicillin, 100 μg/mL
  Growth temperature: 37°C
  Growth strain: Stbl3
  Copy number: High Copy
Gene/Insert
  Gene/Insert name: miR-330 Decoy (alt name: 8199)
  Species: H. sapiens (human), M. musculus (mouse)
  Insert size (bp): 81
  Entrez Gene: MIR330 (a.k.a. MIRN330, hsa-mir-330, mir-330); Mir330 (a.k.a. Mirn330, mir-330, mmu-mir-330)
  Promoter: hU6
  Cloning method: Restriction Enzyme; 5′ cloning site BsmBI (destroyed during cloning); 3′ cloning site BsmBI (destroyed during cloning)
  Sequencing primers: 5′ CATAATAGCAACAGACATAC; 3′ pBluescriptSK_primer
Terms and licenses: Academic/Nonprofit Terms; Industry Terms: Not Available to Industry
Depositor comments: Depositor Website: http://www.mountsinai.org/profiles/brian-d-brown/ Please cite Mullokandov, Baccarini, Ruzo et al. Nature Methods 2013.
How to cite: AB.pCCL.sin.cPPT.U6.miR-330-Decoy.hPGK.GFP.WPRE was a gift from Brian Brown (Addgene plasmid # 46611 ; http://n2t.net/addgene:46611 ; RRID:Addgene_46611)
